Addgene plasmid #132300: pDONR221_SLC4A8
Purpose: Gateway entry clone with codon-optimized ORF sequence for subcloning into custom expression vectors
Depositing lab: RESOLUTE Consortium & Giulio Superti-Furga. Depositing organization: CeMM Research Center for Molecular Medicine. Publication: The RESOLUTE consortium: unlocking SLC transporters for drug discovery. Superti-Furga G, Lackner D, Wiedmer T, Ingles-Prieto A, Barbosa B, Girardi E, Goldmann U, Gurtl B, Klavins K, Klimek C, Lindinger S, Lineiro-Retes E, Muller AC, Onstein S, Redinger G, Reil D, Sedlyarov V, Wolf G, Crawford M, Everley R, ... Steppan CM. Nat Rev Drug Discov. 2020 Jul;19(7):429-430. doi: 10.1038/d41573-020-00056-6. PubMed 32265506.
Backbone
  Vector backbone: pDONR221
  Backbone manufacturer: Thermo Fisher Scientific
  Backbone size w/o insert (bp): 2550
  Vector type: Mammalian Expression
Growth in bacteria
  Bacterial resistance: Kanamycin, 50 μg/mL
  Growth temperature: 37°C
  Growth strain: Stbl3
  Copy number: High Copy
Gene/Insert
  Gene/Insert name: SLC4A8 (alt name: NBC3)
  Species: H. sapiens (human)
  Insert size (bp): 3279
  Entrez Gene: SLC4A8 (a.k.a. NBC3, NDCBE)
  Cloning method: Gateway Cloning
  Sequencing primers: 5′ M13-fwd; 3′ M13-rev
Terms and licenses: Academic/Nonprofit Terms; Industry Terms
Depositor comments: For more information on the full Resolute plasmid collection, please see www.addgene.org/depositor-collections/re-solute/. Please provide your feedback on this plasmid to the RESOLUTE consortium by filling out their RESOLUTE repository feedback form: https://forms.office.com/Pages/ResponsePage.aspx?id=0e05yklzmkS7rjFGQL4N7z4feCLQvEJAmVcOCM_u885UN1JJRko0Ukg4TVQwNTZLOUxPQVJWT1NHUCQlQCN0PWcu
How to cite: pDONR221_SLC4A8 was a gift from RESOLUTE Consortium & Giulio Superti-Furga (Addgene plasmid # 132300 ; http://n2t.net/addgene:132300 ; RRID:Addgene_132300)
