[The description below was written by a language model from this plasmid's Addgene catalogue record and pLannotate feature annotations shown in this document.]
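Description:
pDONR221_SLC4A8 is a Gateway entry clone built on the pDONR221 backbone (Thermo Fisher Scientific), carrying a codon-optimized open reading frame for human SLC4A8, a solute carrier also known as NBC3 or NDCBE. The sequenced plasmid is 5,829 nt. It is maintained in E. coli at high copy through a ColE1/pUC-type origin of replication and is selected with kanamycin via an aminoglycoside phosphotransferase (KanR) gene.

The 3,279 bp SLC4A8 coding sequence sits between attL1 and attL2 recombination sites, which is the arrangement produced when an insert has been captured in a donor vector. These sites allow an LR Clonase reaction to move the ORF directionally, in a defined orientation, into any attR-containing destination vector. Upstream of attL1 lie the rrnB T1 and T2 transcription terminators, which insulate the insert from read-through transcription originating in the backbone. A T7 promoter lies beyond attL2, pointing back toward the insert, and the M13 forward and reverse priming sites are listed for sequencing the insert. The short lacI and lacZα matches in the annotation are backbone fragments rather than functional genes.

Although the catalogue lists the vector type as mammalian expression, the feature table shows no eukaryotic promoter or polyadenylation signal, so the plasmid does not itself drive expression in mammalian cells. No epitope tags or reporters are annotated. It serves as a shuttle source for subcloning the transporter ORF into custom expression vectors, and was deposited as part of a consortium collection of SLC transporter clones assembled to support transporter research and drug discovery.
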