Features (pLannotate 1.2.2; 10 found; start..end, strand, type, name):
    121..213     +  CDS            lacI (fragment): lac repressor; lacI; The lac repressor binds to the lac operator to inhibit transcription in E. coli. This inhibition can be relieved by adding lactose or isopropyl-β-D-thiogalactopyranoside (IPTG).
    268..295     -  terminator     rrnB T2 terminator: transcription terminator T2 from the E. coli rrnB gene
    427..470     +  terminator     rrnB T1 terminator: Escherichia coli rrnB; transcription terminator T1 from the E. coli rrnB gene
    517..553     -  CDS            lacZα (fragment): LacZα fragment of β-galactosidase; lacZ fragment
    569..668     +  protein_bind   attL1: mutant version of attL; recombination site for the Gateway® LR reaction LR Clonase™
    674..3952    +  CDS            SLC4A8: S4A8_HUMAN - Also known as KIAA0739, NBC From Homo sapiens (Human).
   3954..4053    -  protein_bind   attL2: mutant version of attL; recombination site for the Gateway® LR reaction LR Clonase™
   4071..4089    -  promoter       T7 promoter: promoter for bacteriophage T7 RNA polymerase
   4223..5032    +  CDS            KanR: aminoglycoside phosphotransferase; aph(3')-Ia; confers resistance to kanamycin in bacteria or G418 (Geneticin®) in eukaryotes
   5179..5767    +  rep_origin     ori: high-copy-number ColE1/pMB1/pBR322/pUC origin of replication
>Addgene plasmid #132300 | pDONR221_SLC4A8 | addgene full sequence | sequence record 261799 | Addgene NGS Result
CTTTCCTGCGTTATCCCCTGATTCTGTGGATAACCGTATTACCGCCTTTGAGTGAGCTGATACCGCTCGC
CGCAGCCGAACGACCGAGCGCAGCGAGTCAGTGAGCGAGGAAGCGGAAGAGCGCCCAATACGCAAACCGC
CTCTCCCCGCGCGTTGGCCGATTCATTAATGCAGCTGGCACGACAGGTTTCCCGACTGGAAAGCGGGCAG
TGAGCGCAACGCAATTAATACGCGTACCGCTAGCCAGGAAGAGTTTGTAGAAACGCAAAAAGGCCATCCG
TCAGGATGGCCTTCTGCTTAGTTTGATGCCTGGCAGTTTATGGCGGGCGTCCTGCCCGCCACCCTCCGGG
CCGTTGCTTCACAACGTTCAAATCCGCTCCCGGCGGATTTGTCCTACTCAGGAGAGCGTTCACCGACAAA
CAACAGATAAAACGAAAGGCCCAGTCTTCCGACTGAGCCTTTCGTTTTATTTGATGCCTGGCAGTTCCCT
ACTCTCGCGTTAACGCTAGCATGGATGTTTTCCCAGTCACGACGTTGTAAAACGACGGCCAGTCTTAAGC
TCGGGCCCCAAATAATGATTTTATTTTGACTGATAGTGACCTGTTCGTTGCAACACATTGATGAGCAATG
CTTTTTTATAATGCCAACTTTGTACAAAAAAGCAGGCTCCACCATGCCTGCAGCAGGATCTAACGAGCCA
GACGGCGTGCTGAGCTACCAGAGGCCAGACGAGGAGGCAGTGGTGGATCAGGGAGGCACCTCTACAATCC
TGAATATCCACTACGAGAAGGAGGAGCTGGAGGGCCACCGGACACTGTATGTGGGCGTGCGCATGCCACT
GGGCCGGCAGAGCCACAGACACCACAGGACCCACGGACAGAAGCACCGGAGAAGGGGAAGGGGCAAGGGA
GCAAGCCAGGGAGAGGAGGGCCTGGAGGCCCTGGCACACGACACACCTTCCCAGCGGGTGCAGTTTATCC
TGGGCACCGAGGAGGATGAGGAGCACGTGCCACACGAGCTGTTCACAGAGCTGGACGAGATCTGCATGAA
GGAGGGCGAGGATGCAGAGTGGAAGGAGACCGCAAGGTGGCTGAAGTTTGAGGAGGACGTGGAGGATGGA
GGAGAGCGGTGGTCTAAGCCCTACGTGGCCACACTGTCCCTGCACTCTCTGTTCGAGCTGCGGAGCTGTC
TGATCAACGGCACCGTGCTGCTGGACATGCACGCCAATAGCATCGAGGAGATCTCCGACCTGATCCTGGA
TCAGCAGGAGCTGAGCTCCGACCTGAACGATAGCATGAGAGTGAAGGTGAGGGAGGCCCTGCTGAAGAAG
CACCACCACCAGAATGAGAAGAAGCGGAACAATCTGATCCCTATCGTGAGGTCCTTCGCCGAAGTGGGCA
AGAAGCAGTCTGACCCACACCTGATGGATAAGCACGGACAGACCGTGAGCCCACAGTCCGTGCCTACCAC
AAACCTGGAGGTGAAGAACGGCGTGAATTGCGAGCACTCTCCCGTGGACCTGAGCAAGGTGGATCTGCAC
TTTATGAAGAAGATCCCTACCGGAGCAGAGGCAAGCAATGTGCTGGTGGGCGAGGTGGACATCCTGGATC
GCCCAATCGTGGCCTTCGTGCGGCTGTCTCCAGCCGTGCTGCTGAGCGGACTGACAGAGGTGCCTATCCC
AACCAGATTCCTGTTTATCCTGCTGGGACCAGTGGGCAAGGGACAGCAGTACCACGAGATCGGCAGGTCC
ATGGCCACCATCATGACAGACGAGATCTTTCACGATGTGGCCTATAAGGCCAAGGAGAGAGACGATCTGC
TGGCCGGCATCGACGAGTTCCTGGATCAGGTGACCGTGCTGCCACCTGGAGAGTGGGACCCAAGCATCCG
CATCGAGCCACCCAAGAACGTGCCCTCCCAGGAGAAGCGGAAGATGCCCGGCGTGCCTAACGGCAACGTG
TGCCACATCGAGCAGGAGCCACACGGAGGACACTCCGGACCTGAGCTGCAGAGGACCGGCCGGCTGTTTG
GAGGCCTGGTGCTGGATATCAAGCGCAAGGCCCCCTGGTACTGGAGCGACTATCGGGATGCCCTGTCCCT
GCAGTGTCTGGCCTCTTTCCTGTTTCTGTACTGCGCCTGTATGTCCCCTGTGATCACATTCGGCGGACTG
CTGGGAGAGGCAACCGAGGGAAGGATCTCCGCCATCGAGTCTCTGTTTGGCGCCTCCATGACCGGCATCG
CCTATTCTCTGTTCGCAGGACAGGCCCTGACAATCCTGGGAAGCACCGGACCCGTGCTGGTGTTTGAGAA
GATCCTGTTCAAGTTTTGCAAGGACTACGCCCTGTCTTATCTGAGCCTGAGAGCCTGCATCGGCCTGTGG
ACAGCCTTCCTGTGCATCGTGCTGGTGGCCACCGATGCCTCTAGCCTGGTGTGCTACATCACCAGGTTCA
CAGAGGAGGCCTTTGCCTCCCTGATCTGTATCATCTTTATCTACGAGGCCATCGAGAAGCTGATCCACCT
GGCCGAGACCTATCCTATCCACATGCACAGCCAGCTGGACCACCTGTCCCTGTACTATTGCAGATGTACA
CTGCCAGAGAATCCCAACAATCACACCCTGCAGTATTGGAAGGATCACAACATCGTGACAGCCGAGGTGC
ACTGGGCCAATCTGACCGTGTCTGAGTGCCAGGAGATGCACGGCGAGTTCATGGGAAGCGCCTGTGGACA
CCACGGACCTTACACACCAGACGTGCTGTTTTGGTCCTGCATCCTGTTCTTTACCACATTCATCCTGTCC
TCTACCCTGAAGACATTCAAGACCTCTAGGTATTTTCCAACCCGCGTGCGGTCCATGGTGTCTGACTTCG
CCGTGTTTCTGACAATCTTCACCATGGTCATCATCGATTTTCTGATCGGAGTGCCAAGCCCTAAGCTGCA
GGTGCCTTCCGTGTTTAAGCCAACAAGAGACGATAGGGGCTGGATCATCAACCCAATCGGCCCAAATCCC
TGGTGGACCGTGATCGCAGCAATCATCCCCGCCCTGCTGTGCACAATCCTGATCTTCATGGACCAGCAGA
TCACCGCCGTGATCATCAACCGCAAGGAGCACAAGCTGAAGAAGGGCTGCGGCTACCACCTGGATCTGCT
GATGGTGGCCATCATGCTGGGCGTGTGCAGCATCATGGGCCTGCCTTGGTTCGTGGCCGCCACAGTGCTG
TCTATCACCCACGTGAATAGCCTGAAGCTGGAGAGCGAGTGCTCCGCCCCAGGAGAGCAGCCCAAGTTTC
TGGGAATCAGGGAGCAGAGGGTGACAGGACTGATGATCTTCGTGCTGATGGGCTGTTCCGTGTTCATGAC
CGCCATCCTGAAGTTTATCCCTATGCCAGTGCTGTACGGCGTGTTTCTGTATATGGGCGTGAGCTCCCTG
CAGGGCATCCAGTTCTTTGACCGGCTGAAGCTGTTTGGCATGCCCGCCAAGCACCAGCCTGATTTCATCT
ATCTGAGACACGTGCCTCTGAGGAAGGTGCACCTGTTCACACTGATCCAGCTGACCTGCCTGGTGCTGCT
GTGGGTCATCAAGGCCTCCCCAGCCGCCATCGTGTTCCCCATGATGGTGCTGGCCCTGGTGTTTGTGAGA
AAAGTGATGGACCTGTGCTTCTCCAAGAGGGAGCTGTCTTGGCTGGACGATCTGATGCCAGAGAGCAAGA
AGAAGAAGCTGGACGATGCCAAGAAGAAGGCCAAGGAGGAGGAGGAGGCCGAGAAGATGCTGGAGATCGG
CGGCGATAAGTTTCCTCTGGAGTCCAGAAAGCTGCTGTCTAGCCCAGGCAAGAACATCTCTTGCAGGTGT
GACCCCAGCGAGATCAATATCTCCGATGAGATGCCTAAGACCACAGTGTGGAAGGCCCTGTCTATGAACA
GCGGCAATGCCAAGGAGAAGAGCCTGTTCAACGACCCAGCTTTCTTGTACAAAGTTGGCATTATAAGAAA
GCATTGCTTATCAATTTGTTGCAACGAACAGGTCACTATCAGTCAAAATAAAATCATTATTTGCCATCCA
GCTGATATCCCCTATAGTGAGTCGTATTACATGGTCATAGCTGTTTCCTGGCAGCTCTGGCCCGTGTCTC
AAAATCTCTGATGTTACATTGCACAAGATAAAAATATATCATCATGAACAATAAAACTGTCTGCTTACAT
AAACAGTAATACAAGGGGTGTTATGAGCCATATTCAACGGGAAACGTCGAGGCCGCGATTAAATTCCAAC
ATGGATGCTGATTTATATGGGTATAAATGGGCTCGCGATAATGTCGGGCAATCAGGTGCGACAATCTATC
GCTTGTATGGGAAGCCCGATGCGCCAGAGTTGTTTCTGAAACATGGCAAAGGTAGCGTTGCCAATGATGT
TACAGATGAGATGGTCAGACTAAACTGGCTGACGGAATTTATGCCTCTTCCGACCATCAAGCATTTTATC
CGTACTCCTGATGATGCATGGTTACTCACCACTGCGATCCCCGGAAAAACAGCATTCCAGGTATTAGAAG
AATATCCTGATTCAGGTGAAAATATTGTTGATGCGCTGGCAGTGTTCCTGCGCCGGTTGCATTCGATTCC
TGTTTGTAATTGTCCTTTTAACAGCGATCGCGTATTTCGTCTCGCTCAGGCGCAATCACGAATGAATAAC
GGTTTGGTTGATGCGAGTGATTTTGATGACGAGCGTAATGGCTGGCCTGTTGAACAAGTCTGGAAAGAAA
TGCATAAACTTTTGCCATTCTCACCGGATTCAGTCGTCACTCATGGTGATTTCTCACTTGATAACCTTAT
TTTTGACGAGGGGAAATTAATAGGTTGTATTGATGTTGGACGAGTCGGAATCGCAGACCGATACCAGGAT
CTTGCCATCCTATGGAACTGCCTCGGTGAGTTTTCTCCTTCATTACAGAAACGGCTTTTTCAAAAATATG
GTATTGATAATCCTGATATGAATAAATTGCAGTTTCATTTGATGCTCGATGAGTTTTTCTAATCAGAATT
GGTTAATTGGTTGTAACACTGGCAGAGCATTACGCTGACTTGACGGGACGGCGCAAGCTCATGACCAAAA
TCCCTTAACGTGAGTTACGCGTCGTTCCACTGAGCGTCAGACCCCGTAGAAAAGATCAAAGGATCTTCTT
GAGATCCTTTTTTTCTGCGCGTAATCTGCTGCTTGCAAACAAAAAAACCACCGCTACCAGCGGTGGTTTG
TTTGCCGGATCAAGAGCTACCAACTCTTTTTCCGAAGGTAACTGGCTTCAGCAGAGCGCAGATACCAAAT
ACTGTTCTTCTAGTGTAGCCGTAGTTAGGCCACCACTTCAAGAACTCTGTAGCACCGCCTACATACCTCG
CTCTGCTAATCCTGTTACCAGTGGCTGCTGCCAGTGGCGATAAGTCGTGTCTTACCGGGTTGGACTCAAG
ACGATAGTTACCGGATAAGGCGCAGCGGTCGGGCTGAACGGGGGGTTCGTGCACACAGCCCAGCTTGGAG
CGAACGACCTACACCGAACTGAGATACCTACAGCGTGAGCTATGAGAAAGCGCCACGCTTCCCGAAGGGA
GAAAGGCGGACAGGTATCCGGTAAGCGGCAGGGTCGGAACAGGAGAGCGCACGAGGGAGCTTCCAGGGGG
AAACGCCTGGTATCTTTATAGTCCTGTCGGGTTTCGCCACCTCTGACTTGAGCGTCGATTTTTGTGATGC
TCGTCAGGGGGGCGGAGCCTATGGAAAAACGCCAGCAACGCGGCCTTTTTACGGTTCCTGGCCTTTTGCT
GGCCTTTTGCTCACATGTT
