>Addgene plasmid #132300 | pDONR221_SLC4A8 | depositor partial sequence | sequence record 254000 | Codon-optimized ORF of SLC4A8
ATGCCTGCAGCAGGATCTAACGAGCCAGACGGCGTGCTGAGCTACCAGAGGCCAGACGAGGAGGCAGTGG
TGGATCAGGGAGGCACCTCTACAATCCTGAATATCCACTACGAGAAGGAGGAGCTGGAGGGCCACCGGAC
ACTGTATGTGGGCGTGCGCATGCCACTGGGCCGGCAGAGCCACAGACACCACAGGACCCACGGACAGAAG
CACCGGAGAAGGGGAAGGGGCAAGGGAGCAAGCCAGGGAGAGGAGGGCCTGGAGGCCCTGGCACACGACA
CACCTTCCCAGCGGGTGCAGTTTATCCTGGGCACCGAGGAGGATGAGGAGCACGTGCCACACGAGCTGTT
CACAGAGCTGGACGAGATCTGCATGAAGGAGGGCGAGGATGCAGAGTGGAAGGAGACCGCAAGGTGGCTG
AAGTTTGAGGAGGACGTGGAGGATGGAGGAGAGCGGTGGTCTAAGCCCTACGTGGCCACACTGTCCCTGC
ACTCTCTGTTCGAGCTGCGGAGCTGTCTGATCAACGGCACCGTGCTGCTGGACATGCACGCCAATAGCAT
CGAGGAGATCTCCGACCTGATCCTGGATCAGCAGGAGCTGAGCTCCGACCTGAACGATAGCATGAGAGTG
AAGGTGAGGGAGGCCCTGCTGAAGAAGCACCACCACCAGAATGAGAAGAAGCGGAACAATCTGATCCCTA
TCGTGAGGTCCTTCGCCGAAGTGGGCAAGAAGCAGTCTGACCCACACCTGATGGATAAGCACGGACAGAC
CGTGAGCCCACAGTCCGTGCCTACCACAAACCTGGAGGTGAAGAACGGCGTGAATTGCGAGCACTCTCCC
GTGGACCTGAGCAAGGTGGATCTGCACTTTATGAAGAAGATCCCTACCGGAGCAGAGGCAAGCAATGTGC
TGGTGGGCGAGGTGGACATCCTGGATCGCCCAATCGTGGCCTTCGTGCGGCTGTCTCCAGCCGTGCTGCT
GAGCGGACTGACAGAGGTGCCTATCCCAACCAGATTCCTGTTTATCCTGCTGGGACCAGTGGGCAAGGGA
CAGCAGTACCACGAGATCGGCAGGTCCATGGCCACCATCATGACAGACGAGATCTTTCACGATGTGGCCT
ATAAGGCCAAGGAGAGAGACGATCTGCTGGCCGGCATCGACGAGTTCCTGGATCAGGTGACCGTGCTGCC
ACCTGGAGAGTGGGACCCAAGCATCCGCATCGAGCCACCCAAGAACGTGCCCTCCCAGGAGAAGCGGAAG
ATGCCCGGCGTGCCTAACGGCAACGTGTGCCACATCGAGCAGGAGCCACACGGAGGACACTCCGGACCTG
AGCTGCAGAGGACCGGCCGGCTGTTTGGAGGCCTGGTGCTGGATATCAAGCGCAAGGCCCCCTGGTACTG
GAGCGACTATCGGGATGCCCTGTCCCTGCAGTGTCTGGCCTCTTTCCTGTTTCTGTACTGCGCCTGTATG
TCCCCTGTGATCACATTCGGCGGACTGCTGGGAGAGGCAACCGAGGGAAGGATCTCCGCCATCGAGTCTC
TGTTTGGCGCCTCCATGACCGGCATCGCCTATTCTCTGTTCGCAGGACAGGCCCTGACAATCCTGGGAAG
CACCGGACCCGTGCTGGTGTTTGAGAAGATCCTGTTCAAGTTTTGCAAGGACTACGCCCTGTCTTATCTG
AGCCTGAGAGCCTGCATCGGCCTGTGGACAGCCTTCCTGTGCATCGTGCTGGTGGCCACCGATGCCTCTA
GCCTGGTGTGCTACATCACCAGGTTCACAGAGGAGGCCTTTGCCTCCCTGATCTGTATCATCTTTATCTA
CGAGGCCATCGAGAAGCTGATCCACCTGGCCGAGACCTATCCTATCCACATGCACAGCCAGCTGGACCAC
CTGTCCCTGTACTATTGCAGATGTACACTGCCAGAGAATCCCAACAATCACACCCTGCAGTATTGGAAGG
ATCACAACATCGTGACAGCCGAGGTGCACTGGGCCAATCTGACCGTGTCTGAGTGCCAGGAGATGCACGG
CGAGTTCATGGGAAGCGCCTGTGGACACCACGGACCTTACACACCAGACGTGCTGTTTTGGTCCTGCATC
CTGTTCTTTACCACATTCATCCTGTCCTCTACCCTGAAGACATTCAAGACCTCTAGGTATTTTCCAACCC
GCGTGCGGTCCATGGTGTCTGACTTCGCCGTGTTTCTGACAATCTTCACCATGGTCATCATCGATTTTCT
GATCGGAGTGCCAAGCCCTAAGCTGCAGGTGCCTTCCGTGTTTAAGCCAACAAGAGACGATAGGGGCTGG
ATCATCAACCCAATCGGCCCAAATCCCTGGTGGACCGTGATCGCAGCAATCATCCCCGCCCTGCTGTGCA
CAATCCTGATCTTCATGGACCAGCAGATCACCGCCGTGATCATCAACCGCAAGGAGCACAAGCTGAAGAA
GGGCTGCGGCTACCACCTGGATCTGCTGATGGTGGCCATCATGCTGGGCGTGTGCAGCATCATGGGCCTG
CCTTGGTTCGTGGCCGCCACAGTGCTGTCTATCACCCACGTGAATAGCCTGAAGCTGGAGAGCGAGTGCT
CCGCCCCAGGAGAGCAGCCCAAGTTTCTGGGAATCAGGGAGCAGAGGGTGACAGGACTGATGATCTTCGT
GCTGATGGGCTGTTCCGTGTTCATGACCGCCATCCTGAAGTTTATCCCTATGCCAGTGCTGTACGGCGTG
TTTCTGTATATGGGCGTGAGCTCCCTGCAGGGCATCCAGTTCTTTGACCGGCTGAAGCTGTTTGGCATGC
CCGCCAAGCACCAGCCTGATTTCATCTATCTGAGACACGTGCCTCTGAGGAAGGTGCACCTGTTCACACT
GATCCAGCTGACCTGCCTGGTGCTGCTGTGGGTCATCAAGGCCTCCCCAGCCGCCATCGTGTTCCCCATG
ATGGTGCTGGCCCTGGTGTTTGTGAGAAAAGTGATGGACCTGTGCTTCTCCAAGAGGGAGCTGTCTTGGC
TGGACGATCTGATGCCAGAGAGCAAGAAGAAGAAGCTGGACGATGCCAAGAAGAAGGCCAAGGAGGAGGA
GGAGGCCGAGAAGATGCTGGAGATCGGCGGCGATAAGTTTCCTCTGGAGTCCAGAAAGCTGCTGTCTAGC
CCAGGCAAGAACATCTCTTGCAGGTGTGACCCCAGCGAGATCAATATCTCCGATGAGATGCCTAAGACCA
CAGTGTGGAAGGCCCTGTCTATGAACAGCGGCAATGCCAAGGAGAAGAGCCTGTTCAAC
